>Addgene plasmid #245604 | pICSL50048 | addgene full sequence | sequence record 495519 | Addgene NGS Result
GGTCTCATTCGATGTCCGGTTATGTAAACAATCCGGAAGCGACCAACGCCTTGATTGACAAGGATGGATG
GCTACATTCTGGAGACATAGCTTACTGGGACGAGGACGAACACTTCTTCATAGTTGACCGCTTGAAGTCT
TTAATTAAATACAAAGGATATCAGGTGGCCCCCGCTGAATTGGAATCGATATTGTTACAACACCCCAACA
TCTTCGACGCGGGCGTGGCAGGTCTGCCCGACGATGACGCCGGTGAACTTCCCGCCGCCGTTGTTGTTTT
GGAGCACGGAAAGACGATGACGGAAAAAGAGATCGTGGATTACGTCGCCAGTCAAGTAACAACCGCGAAA
AAGTTGCGCGGAGGAGTTGTGTTTGTGGACGAAGTACCGAAAGGTCTTACCGGAAAACTCGACGCAAGAA
AAATCAGAGAGATCCTCATAAAGGCCAAGAAGGGCGGAAAGTCCAAATTGGACTACAAGGATGACGATGA
CAAGTAAGCTTTGAGACCACGTGGCTCTTCAGTGGACGAAAGGGCCTCGTGATACGCCTATTTTTATAGG
TTAATGTCATGATAATAATGGTTTCTTAGACGTCAGGTGGCACTTTTCGGGGAAATGTGCGCGGAACCCC
TATTTGTTTATTTTTCTAAATACATTCAAATATGTATCCGCTCATGAGACAATAACCCTGATAAATGCTT
CAATAATATTGAAAAAGGAAGAGTATGCGCTCACGCAACTGGTCCAGAACCTTGACCGAACGCAGCGGTG
GTAACGGCGCAGTGGCGGTTTTCATGGCTTGTTATGACTGTTTTTTTTTGGGGTACAGTCTATGCCTCGG
GCATCCAAGCAGCAAGCGCGTTACGCCGTGGGTCGATGTTTGATGTTATGGAGCAGCAACGATGTTACGC
AGCAGGGCAGTCGCCCTAAAACAAAGTTAAACATCATGAGGGAAGCGGTGATCGCCGAAGTATCGACTCA
ACTATCAGAGGTAGTTGGCGTCATCGAGCGCCATCTCGAACCGACGTTGCTGGCCGTACATTTGTACGGC
TCCGCAGTGGATGGCGGCCTGAAGCCACACAGCGATATTGATTTGCTGGTTACGGTGACCGTAAGGCTTG
ATGAAACAACGCGGCGAGCTTTGATCAACGACCTTTTGGAAACTTCGGCTTCCCCTGGAGAGAGCGAGAT
TCTCCGCGCTGTAGAAGTCACCATTGTTGTGCACGACGACATCATTCCGTGGCGTTATCCAGCTAAGCGC
GAACTGCAATTTGGAGAATGGCAGCGCAATGACATTCTTGCAGGTATCTTCGAGCCAGCCACGATCGACA
TTGATCTGGCTATCTTGCTGACAAAAGCAAGAGAACATAGCGTTGCCTTGGTAGGTCCAGCGGCGGAGGA
ACTCTTTGATCCGGTTCCTGAACAGGATCTATTTGAGGCGCTAAATGAAACCTTAACGCTATGGAACTCG
CCGCCCGACTGGGCTGGCGATGAGCGAAATGTAGTGCTTACGTTGTCCCGCATTTGGTACAGCGCAGTAA
CCGGCAAAATCGCGCCGAAGGATGTCGCTGCCGACTGGGCAATGGAGCGCCTGCCGGCCCAGTATCAGCC
CGTCATACTTGAAGCTAGACAGGCTTATCTTGGACAAGAAGAAGATCGCTTGGCCTCGCGCGCAGATCAG
TTGGAAGAATTTGTCCATTACGTAAAAGGCGAGATCACCAAGGTAGTCGGCAAATAACTGTCAGACCAAG
TTTACTCATATATACTTTAGATTGATTTAAAACTTCATTTTTAATTTAAAAGGATCTAGGTGAAGATCCT
TTTTGATAATCTCATGACCAAAATCCCTTAACGTGAGTTTTCGTTCCACTGAGCGTCAGACCCCGTAGAA
AAGATCAAAGGATCTTCTTGAGATCCTTTTTTTCTGCGCGTAATCTGCTGCTTGCAAACAAAAAAACCAC
CGCTACCAGCGGTGGTTTGTTTGCCGGATCAAGAGCTACCAACTCTTTTTCCGAAGGTAACTGGCTTCAG
CAGAGCGCAGATACCAAATACTGTTCTTCTAGTGTAGCCGTAGTTAGGCCACCACTTCAAGAACTCTGTA
GCACCGCCTACATACCTCGCTCTGCTAATCCTGTTACCAGTGGCTGCTGCCAGTGGCGATAAGTCGTGTC
TTACCGGGTTGGACTCAAGACGATAGTTACCGGATAAGGCGCAGCGGTCGGGCTGAACGGGGGGTTCGTG
CACACAGCCCAGCTTGGAGCGAACGACCTACACCGAACTGAGATACCTACAGCGTGAGCTATGAGAAAGC
GCCACGCTTCCCGAAGGGAGAAAGGCGGACAGGTATCCGGTAAGCGGCAGGGTCGGAACAGGAGAGCGCA
CGAGGGAGCTTCCAGGGGGAAACGCCTGGTATCTTTATAGTCCTGTCGGGTTTCGCCACCTCTGACTTGA
GCGTCGATTTTTGTGATGCTCGTCAGGGGGGCGGAGCCTATGGAAAAACGCCAGCAACGCGGCCTTTTTA
CGGTTCCTGGCCTTTTGCTGGCCTTTTGCTCACATGTTCTTTCCTGCGTTATCCCCTGATTCTGTGGATA
ACCGTATTACCGCCTTTGAGTGAGCTGATACCGCTCGCCGCAGCCGAACGACCGAGCGCAGCGAGTCAGT
GAGCGAGGAAGCGGAAGAGCGCCCAATACGCAAACCGCCTCTCCCCGCGCGTTGGCCGATTCATTAATCA
CTGT
Features (pLannotate 1.2.2; 8 found; start..end, strand, type, name):
     12..470     +  CDS            luciferase (fragment): firefly luciferase; luc
    474..494     +  CDS            FLAG (fragment): FLAG® epitope tag, followed by an enterokinase cleavage site
    620..724     +  promoter       AmpR promoter: bla
    715..795     -  CDS            int (fragment): INT2_ECOLX - Protein inferred from homology: Swiss-Prot protein existence level 3. Putative integrase believed to be involved in the insertion of antibiotic resistance genes into plasmids and transposons. From Escherichia coli.
    883..939     +  CDS            GmR (fragment): gentamycin acetyltransferase; aacC1; confers resistance to gentamycin
    946..1734    +  CDS            aadA: S3AD_ECOLX - Experimental evidence at protein level: Swiss-Prot protein existence level 1. Mediates bacterial resistance to the antibiotics streptomycin and spectinomycin. From Escherichia coli.
   1908..2496    +  rep_origin     ori: high-copy-number ColE1/pMB1/pBR322/pUC origin of replication
   2679..2728    +  CDS            lacI (fragment): lac repressor; lacI; The lac repressor binds to the lac operator to inhibit transcription in E. coli. This inhibition can be relieved by adding lactose or isopropyl-β-D-thiogalactopyranoside (IPTG).
