[The description below was written by a language model from this plasmid's Addgene catalogue record and pLannotate feature annotations shown in this document.]
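Description:
pICSL50048 is a Level 0 Golden Gate (MoClo syntax) part plasmid built on the pICSL01003 backbone and classed as a synthetic biology vector. It is a small, high-copy E. coli plasmid of about 2.7 kb, replicated from a ColE1/pUC-type origin and selected with spectinomycin through the aadA gene. The annotated AmpR (bla) promoter lies upstream of aadA. The short integrase, gentamicin acetyltransferase and lacI fragments flagged in the feature table appear to be remnants of the resistance cassette and backbone rather than functional genes.

The payload is a roughly 490 bp C-terminal tag module encoding the C-terminal portion of split firefly (Photinus pyralis) luciferase. The annotation shows the luciferase fragment followed directly by a partial match to a FLAG epitope, although the catalogue entry does not mention this epitope. Internal BsaI and BpiI sites were removed by point mutation so the part is compatible with Type IIS assembly. The module is defined by the fusion overhangs TTCG and GCTT, which in MoClo syntax place it after a stop-less coding sequence and before a terminator. The record lists the BsaI cloning sites as destroyed during cloning.

The plasmid has no promoter or terminator for expressing the tag, so it serves purely as a donor of this part. It is combined with promoter, coding sequence and terminator modules to build transcription units in which a protein of interest carries the C-terminal luciferase half. Such fusions are typically paired with a partner bearing the N-terminal half in split-luciferase complementation assays for protein–protein interaction, although the record does not state a specific application or host.
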