Addgene plasmid #245604: pICSL50048
Purpose: Level 0 Golden Gate part C-Terminal Tag with overhangs TTCG - GCTT
Depositing lab: Mark Youles. Depositing organization: Sainsbury Laboratory, Norwich.
Backbone
  Vector backbone: pICSL01003
  Backbone size w/o insert (bp): 2244
  Vector type: Synthetic Biology
Growth in bacteria
  Bacterial resistance: Spectinomycin, 50 μg/mL
  Growth temperature: 37°C
  Growth strain: DH5alpha
  Copy number: High Copy
Gene/Insert
  Gene/Insert name: C-Terminal tag C-terminal portion of split Luciferase
  Species: Phontius pyralis
  Insert size (bp): 490
  Mutation: BsaI/BpiI sites removed by point-mutation
  Cloning method: Restriction Enzyme; 5′ cloning site BsaI (destroyed during cloning); 3′ cloning site BsaI (destroyed during cloning)
  Sequencing primers: 5′ TCACATGTTCTTTCCTGCG; 3′ GTCTCATGAGCGGATACATATTTGAATG
Terms and licenses: Academic/Nonprofit Terms; Industry Terms: Not Available to Industry
Depositor comments: Level 0 C-Terminal tag module used for GoldenGate assemblies using the MoClo overhang syntax
How to cite: pICSL50048 was a gift from Mark Youles (Addgene plasmid # 245604 ; http://n2t.net/addgene:245604 ; RRID:Addgene_245604)
